>Addgene plasmid #154404 | pDONR223 SARS-CoV2 TEV-NSP5 | addgene full sequence | sequence record 304669 | Addgene NGS Result
GACTGGAAAGCGGGCAGTGAGCGCAACGCAATTAATACGCGTACCGCTAGCCAGGAAGAGTTTGTAGAAA
CGCAAAAAGGCCATCCGTCAGGATGGCCTTCTGCTTAGTTTGATGCCTGGCAGTTTATGGCGGGCGTCCT
GCCCGCCACCCTCCGGGCCGTTGCTTCACAACGTTCAAATCCGCTCCCGGCGGATTTGTCCTACTCAGGA
GAGCGTTCACCGACAAACAACAGATAAAACGAAAGGCCCAGTCTTCCGACTGAGCCTTTCGTTTTATTTG
ATGCCTGGCAGTTCCCTACTCTCGCGTTAACGCTAGCATGGATGTTTTCCCAGTCACGACGTTGTAAAAC
GACGGCCAGTCTTAAGCTCGGGCCCCAAATAATGATTTTATTTTGACTGATAGTGACCTGTTCGTTGCAA
CAAATTGATGAGCAATGCTTTTTTATAATGCCAACTTTGTACAAAAAAGTTGGCGAAAACCTGTACTTCC
AAGGCATG
[918 nt withheld, positions 499-1416]
TAATACCCAACTTTCTTGTACAAAGTTGGCATTATAAGAAAGCATTGCTTATCAATTTGTTGCAACGAAC
AGGTCACTATCAGTCAAAATAAAATCATTATTTGCCATCCAGCTGATATCCCCTATAGTGAGTCGTATTA
CATGGTCATAGCTGTTTCCTGGCAGCTCTGGCCCGTGTCTCAAAATCTCTGATGTTACATTGCACAAGAT
AAAAATATATCATCATGCCTCCTCTAGACCAGCCAGGACAGAAATGCCTCGACTTCGCTGCTACCCAAGG
TTGCCGGGTGACGCACACCGTGGAAACGGATGAAGGCACGAACCCAGTGGACATAAGCCTGTTCGGTTCG
TAAGCTGTAATGCAAGTAGCGTATGCGCTCACGCAACTGGTCCAGAACCTTGACCGAACGCAGCGGTGGT
AACGGCGCAGTGGCGGTTTTCATGGCTTGTTATGACTGTTTTTTTGGGGTACAGTCTATGCCTCGGGCAT
CCAAGCAGCAAGCGCGTTACGCCGTGGGTCGATGTTTGATGTTATGGAGCAGCAACGATGTTACGCAGCA
GGGCAGTCGCCCTAAAACAAAGTTAAACATTATGAGGGAAGCGGTGATCGCCGAAGTATCGACTCAACTA
TCAGAGGTAGTTGGCGTCATCGAGCGCCATCTCGAACCGACGTTGCTGGCCGTACATTTGTACGGCTCCG
CAGTGGATGGCGGCCTGAAGCCACACAGTGATATTGATTTGCTGGTTACGGTGACCGTAAGGCTTGATGA
AACAACGCGGCGAGCTTTGATCAACGACCTTTTGGAAACTTCGGCTTCCCCTGGAGAGAGCGAGATTCTC
CGCGCTGTAGAAGTCACCATTGTTGTGCACGACGACATCATTCCGTGGCGTTATCCAGCTAAGCGCGAAC
TGCAATTTGGAGAATGGCAGCGCAATGACATTCTTGCAGGTATCTTCGAGCCAGCCACGATCGACATTGA
TCTGGCTATCTTGCTGACAAAAGCAAGAGAACATAGCGTTGCCTTGGTAGGTCCAGCGGCGGAGGAACTC
TTTGATCCGGTTCCTGAACAGGATCTATTTGAGGCGCTAAATGAAACCTTAACGCTATGGAACTCGCCGC
CCGACTGGGCTGGCGATGAGCGAAATGTAGTGCTTACGTTGTCCCGCATTTGGTACAGCGCAGTAACCGG
CAAAATCGCGCCGAAGGATGTCGCTGCCGACTGGGCAATGGAGCGCCTGCCGGCCCAGTATCAGCCCGTC
ATACTTGAAGCTAGACAGGCTTATCTTGGACAAGAAGAAGATCGCTTGGCCTCGCGCGCAGATCAGTTGG
AAGAATTTGTCCACTACGTGAAAGGCGAGATCACCAAGGTAGTCGGCAAATAACCCTCGAGCCACCCATG
ACCAAAATCCCTTAACGTGAGTTACGCGTCGTTCCACTGAGCGTCAGACCCCGTAGAAAAGATCAAAGGA
TCTTCTTGAGATCCTTTTTTTCTGCGCGTAATCTGCTGCTTGCAAACAAAAAAACCACCGCTACCAGCGG
TGGTTTGTTTGCCGGATCAAGAGCTACCAACTCTTTTTCCGAAGGTAACTGGCTTCAGCAGAGCGCAGAT
ACCAAATACTGTTCTTCTAGTGTAGCCGTAGTTAGGCCACCACTTCAAGAACTCTGTAGCACCGCCTACA
TACCTCGCTCTGCTAATCCTGTTACCAGTGGCTGCTGCCAGTGGCGATAAGTCGTGTCTTACCGGGTTGG
ACTCAAGACGATAGTTACCGGATAAGGCGCAGCGGTCGGGCTGAACGGGGGGTTCGTGCACACAGCCCAG
CTTGGAGCGAACGACCTACACCGAACTGAGATACCTACAGCGTGAGCTATGAGAAAGCGCCACGCTTCCC
GAAGGGAGAAAGGCGGACAGGTATCCGGTAAGCGGCAGGGTCGGAACAGGAGAGCGCACGAGGGAGCTTC
CAGGGGGAAACGCCTGGTATCTTTATAGTCCTGTCGGGTTTCGCCACCTCTGACTTGAGCGTCGATTTTT
GTGATGCTCGTCAGGGGGGCGGAGCCTATGGAAAAACGCCAGCAACGCGGCCTTTTTACGGTTCCTGGCC
TTTTGCTGGCCTTTTGCTCACATGTTCTTTCCTGCGTTATCCCCTGATTCTGTGGATAACCGTATTACCG
CCTTTGAGTGAGCTGATACCGCTCGCCGCAGCCGAACGACCGAGCGCAGCGAGTCAGTGAGCGAGGAAGC
GGAAGAGCGCCCAATACGCAAACCGCCTCTCCCCGCGCGTTGGCCGATTCATTAATGCAGCTGGCACGAC
AGGTTTCCC
Features (pLannotate 1.2.2; 13 found; start..end, strand, type, name):
     75..102     -  terminator     rrnB T2 terminator: transcription terminator T2 from the E. coli rrnB gene
    234..277     +  terminator     rrnB T1 terminator: Escherichia coli rrnB; transcription terminator T1 from the E. coli rrnB gene
    324..360     -  CDS            lacZα (fragment): LacZα fragment of β-galactosidase; lacZ fragment
    377..472     +  protein_bind   attL3: mutant version of attL; recombination site for the Gateway® LR reaction LR Clonase™
    475..491     +  CDS            TEV site (fragment): tobacco etch virus (TEV) protease recognition and cleavage site
    499..1416    +  CDS            R1A_SARS2 (fragment) (sequence withheld): Experimental evidence at protein level: Swiss-Prot protein existence level 1. [Non-structural protein 10]: Plays a pivotal role in viral transcription by stimulating both nsp14 3'-5' exoribonuclease and nsp16 2'-O-methyltransferase activities. Therefore plays an essential role in viral mRNAs cap methylation. From Severe acute respiratory syndrome coronavirus 2 (2019-nCoV) (SARS-CoV-2).
   1421..1520    -  protein_bind   attL2: mutant version of attL; recombination site for the Gateway® LR reaction LR Clonase™
   1538..1556    -  promoter       T7 promoter: promoter for bacteriophage T7 RNA polymerase
   1746..1769    +  promoter       Pc promoter (fragment): intI1 (promoter lies within the coding sequence); class 1 integron promoter
   1945..2001    +  CDS            GmR (fragment): gentamycin acetyltransferase; aacC1; confers resistance to gentamycin
   2008..2799    +  CDS            SmR: aminoglycoside adenylyltransferase (Murphy, 1985); aadA; confers resistance to spectinomycin and streptomycin
   2892..3480    +  rep_origin     ori: high-copy-number ColE1/pMB1/pBR322/pUC origin of replication
   3663..20      +  CDS            lacI (fragment) (across the origin): lac repressor; lacI; The lac repressor binds to the lac operator to inhibit transcription in E. coli. This inhibition can be relieved by adding lactose or isopropyl-β-D-thiogalactopyranoside (IPTG).
