[The description below was written by a language model from this plasmid's Addgene catalogue record and pLannotate feature annotations shown in this document.]
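Description:
pDONR223 SARS-CoV2 TEV-NSP5 is a Gateway-compatible entry clone built on the pDONR223 backbone, carrying the coding sequence of SARS-CoV-2 non-structural protein 5 (NSP5, the viral main protease encoded within ORF1ab) from the Wuhan-Hu-1 isolate. The roughly 945 bp insert was PCR amplified and is codon optimized, so it differs from the viral genome by many synonymous changes. A tobacco etch virus (TEV) protease recognition sequence is placed directly upstream of the NSP5 reading frame. After transfer into a destination vector that supplies an N-terminal tag, this should allow the fusion partner to be cleaved away from NSP5. The automated annotation matches the insert to a fragment of the SARS-CoV-2 replicase polyprotein 1a; the functional text attached to that hit refers to nsp10 and is a generic polyprotein note, not a description of this insert.

The insert is flanked by attL recombination sites (annotated as attL3 and attL2), which are the substrates for an LR Clonase reaction that moves the ORF into any compatible destination vector. As an entry clone, it has no promoter positioned to drive the insert; the only nearby promoter is a T7 promoter lying beyond the downstream attL site and oriented back towards it. The rrnB T1 and T2 terminators upstream insulate the cloning region from read-through transcription. The plasmid is propagated in E. coli through a high-copy ColE1/pUC-type origin and selected with spectinomycin via the aadA (SmR) gene, with small remnants of lacZα, lacI and a gentamicin resistance gene also detected. The sequenced record is 3,735 nt, consistent with the insert having replaced the original donor cassette of the 5,005 bp backbone. It belongs to a collection of SARS-CoV-2 coding regions intended for flexible transfer into expression systems.
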