Addgene plasmid #154404: pDONR223 SARS-CoV2 TEV-NSP5
Purpose: Gateway-compatible Entry vector
Depositing lab: Fritz Roth. Depositing organization: Sinai Health System. Publication: A Comprehensive, Flexible Collection of SARS-CoV-2 Coding Regions. Kim DK, Knapp JJ, Kuang D, Chawla A, Cassonnet P, Lee H, Sheykhkarimli D, Samavarchi-Tehrani P, Abdouni H, Rayhan A, Li R, Pogoutse O, Coyaud E, van der Werf S, Demeret C, Gingras AC, Taipale M, Raught B, Jacob Y, Roth FP. G3 (Bethesda). 2020 Aug 6. pii: g3.120.401554. doi: 10.1534/g3.120.401554. PubMed 32763951.
Backbone
  Vector backbone: pDONR223
  Backbone manufacturer: Rual et al, Genome Res. 14:2128-2135, 2004.
  Backbone size w/o insert (bp): 5005
  Vector type: Gateway-compatible Entry vector, with insert of NSP5 CDS with a TEV sequence at the N-term.
Growth in bacteria
  Bacterial resistance: Spectinomycin, 50 μg/mL
  Growth temperature: 37°C
  Growth strain: DH5alpha
  Copy number: Unknown
Gene/Insert
  Gene/Insert name: NSP5
  Species: SARS-CoV-2 isolate Wuhan-Hu-1
  Insert size (bp): 945
  Mutation: Many synonymous changes due to codon optimization
  Entrez Gene: ORF1ab (a.k.a. GU280_gp01)
  Cloning method: Gateway Cloning
  Sequencing primers: 5′ M13F; 3′ M13R
Resource information
  A portion of this plasmid was derived from a plasmid made by: PCR amplified
Terms and licenses: Academic/Nonprofit Terms; Industry Terms
How to cite: pDONR223 SARS-CoV2 TEV-NSP5 was a gift from Fritz Roth (Addgene plasmid # 154404 ; http://n2t.net/addgene:154404 ; RRID:Addgene_154404)
