>Addgene plasmid #154404 | pDONR223 SARS-CoV2 TEV-NSP5 | depositor partial sequence | sequence record 298873 | Inserted CDS with stop codon
GAAAACCTGTACTTCCAAGGCATG
[918 nt withheld, positions 25-942]
TAA
